>Addgene plasmid #118749 | pScarlet-Borcs7-Q87X | addgene full sequence | sequence record 229076 | Addgene NGS Result
CGTTACATAACTTACGGTAAATGGCCCGCCTGGCTGACCGCCCAACGACCCCCGCCCATTGACGTCAATA
ATGACGTATGTTCCCATAGTAACGCCAATAGGGACTTTCCATTGACGTCAATGGGTGGAGTATTTACGGT
AAACTGCCCACTTGGCAGTACATCAAGTGTATCATATGCCAAGTACGCCCCCTATTGACGTCAATGACGG
TAAATGGCCCGCCTGGCATTATGCCCAGTACATGACCTTATGGGACTTTCCTACTTGGCAGTACATCTAC
GTATTAGTCATCGCTATTACCATGGTGATGCGGTTTTGGCAGTACATCAATGGGCGTGGATAGCGGTTTG
ACTCACGGGGATTTCCAAGTCTCCACCCCATTGACGTCAATGGGAGTTTGTTTTGGCACCAAAATCAACG
GGACTTTCCAAAATGTCGTAACAACTCCGCCCCATTGACGCAAATGGGCGGTAGGCGTGTACGGTGGGAG
GTCTATATAAGCAGAGCTGGTTTAGTGAACCGTCAGATCCGCTAGCGCTACCGGTCGCCACCATGGTGAG
CAAGGGCGAGGCAGTGATCAAGGAGTTCATGCGGTTCAAGGTGCACATGGAGGGCTCCATGAACGGCCAC
GAGTTCGAGATCGAGGGCGAGGGCGAGGGCCGCCCCTACGAGGGCACCCAGACCGCCAAGCTGAAGGTGA
CCAAGGGTGGCCCCCTGCCCTTCTCCTGGGACATCCTGTCCCCTCAGTTCATGTACGGCTCCAGGGCCTT
CACCAAGCACCCCGCCGACATCCCCGACTACTATAAGCAGTCCTTCCCCGAGGGCTTCAAGTGGGAGCGC
GTGATGAACTTCGAGGACGGCGGCGCCGTGACCGTGACCCAGGACACCTCCCTGGAGGACGGCACCCTGA
TCTACAAGGTGAAGCTCCGCGGCACCAACTTCCCTCCTGACGGCCCCGTAATGCAGAAGAAGACAATGGG
CTGGGAAGCGTCCACCGAGCGGTTGTACCCCGAGGACGGCGTGCTGAAGGGCGACATTAAGATGGCCCTG
CGCCTGAAGGACGGCGGCCGCTACCTGGCGGACTTCAAGACCACCTACAAGGCCAAGAAGCCCGTGCAGA
TGCCCGGCGCCTACAACGTCGACCGCAAGTTGGACATCACCTCCCACAACGAGGACTACACCGTGGTGGA
ACAGTACGAACGCTCCGAGGGCCGCCACTCCACCGGCGGCATGGACGAGCTGTACAAGTCCGGACTCAGA
TCTCGACTAGTTGAGGTGATGGCGACTGGGACGCCGGATTCGCAAGCCCGATTTGGTCAGTCCGTGAAGG
GGCTTCTCACGGAGAAGGTGAACACCTGTGGCACCGATGTAATCGCGCTCACCAAGCAGGTGCTGAAAGG
CTCGCGGAGCTCCGAGCTGCTGGGGCAGGCAGCTCGAAACATGGTACTACAGGAAGATGCCATCTTACAC
TCGGAAGATAGTTTAAGGAAGATGGCAATAATAACAACACACCTTCAGTACCAGCAAGAAGCTATTTAGA
AGAATGTGGAACAGTCGCCTGACCTGCAGGACCAGTTGAGTCACTTACTGAAGTAGCACATCAGATGCTA
AGGAGGGCCTGTCCTACACAACCATCAGGCCGTGGGATCCACCGGATCTAGATAACTGATCATAATCAGC
CATACCACATTTGTAGAGGTTTTACTTGCTTTAAAAAACCTCCCACACCTCCCCCTGAACCTGAAACATA
AAATGAATGCAATTGTTGTTGTTAACTTGTTTATTGCAGCTTATAATGGTTACAAATAAAGCAATAGCAT
CACAAATTTCACAAATAAAGCATTTTTTTCACTGCATTCTAGTTGTGGTTTGTCCAAACTCATCAATGTA
TCTTAAGGCGTAAATTGTAAGCGTTAATATTTTGTTAAAATTCGCGTTAAATTTTTGTTAAATCAGCTCA
TTTTTTAACCAATAGGCCGAAATCGGCAAAATCCCTTATAAATCAAAAGAATAGACCGAGATAGGGT
[37 nt withheld, positions 2028-2064]
AAAGAACGTGGACTCCAACGTCAAAGG
[49 nt withheld, positions 2092-2140]
T
[91 nt withheld, positions 2142-2232]
G
[124 nt withheld, positions 2234-2357]
CAGGTGGCACTTTTCGGGGAAATGTGCGCGGAACCCCTATTTGTTTATTTTTCTAAATACATTCAAATAT
GTATCCGCTCATGAGACAATAACCCTGATAAATGCTTCAATAATATTGAAAAAGGAAGAGTCCTGAGGCG
GAAAGAACCAGCTGTGGAATGTGTGTCAGTTAGGGTGTGGAAAGTCCCCAGGCTCCCCAGCAGGCAGAAG
TATGCAAAGCATGCATCTCAATTAGTCAGCAACCAGGTGTGGAAAGTCCCCAGGCTCCCCAGCAGGCAGA
AGTATGCAAAGCATGCATCTCAATTAGTCAGCAACCATAGTCCCGCCCCTAACTCCGCCCATCCCGCCCC
TAACTCCGCCCAGTTCCGCCCATTCTCCGCCCCATGGCTGACTAATTTTTTTTATTTATGCAGAGGCCGA
GGCCGCCTCGGCCTCTGAGCTATTCCAGAAGTAGTGAGGAGGCTTTTTTGGAGGCCTAGGCTTTTGCAAA
GATCGATCAAGAGACAGGATGAGGATCGTTTCGCATGATTGAACAAGATGGATTGCACGCAGGTTCTCCG
GCCGCTTGGGTGGAGAGGCTATTCGGCTATGACTGGGCACAACAGACAATCGGCTGCTCTGATGCCGCCG
TGTTCCGGCTGTCAGCGCAGGGGCGCCCGGTTCTTTTTGTCAAGACCGACCTGTCCGGTGCCCTGAATGA
ACTGCAAGACGAGGCAGCGCGGCTATCGTGGCTGGCCACGACGGGCGTTCCTTGCGCAGCTGTGCTCGAC
GTTGTCACTGAAGCGGGAAGGGACTGGCTGCTATTGGGCGAAGTGCCGGGGCAGGATCTCCTGTCATCTC
ACCTTGCTCCTGCCGAGAAAGTATCCATCATGGCTGATGCAATGCGGCGGCTGCATACGCTTGATCCGGC
TACCTGCCCATTCGACCACCAAGCGAAACATCGCATCGAGCGAGCACGTACTCGGATGGAAGCCGGTCTT
GTCGATCAGGATGATCTGGACGAAGAGCATCAGGGGCTCGCGCCAGCCGAACTGTTCGCCAGGCTCAAGG
CGAGCATGCCCGACGGCGAGGATCTCGTCGTGACCCATGGCGATGCCTGCTTGCCGAATATCATGGTGGA
AAATGGCCGCTTTTCTGGATTCATCGACTGTGGCCGGCTGGGTGTGGCGGACCGCTATCAGGACATAGCG
TTGGCTACCCGTGATATTGCTGAAGAGCTTGGCGGCGAATGGGCTGACCGCTTCCTCGTGCTTTACGGTA
TCGCCGCTCCCGATTCGCAGCGCATCGCCTTCTATCGCCTTCTTGACGAGTTCTTCTGAGCGGGACTCTG
GGGTTCGAAATGACCGACCAAGCGACGCCCAACCTGCCATCACGAGATTTCGATTCCACCGCCGCCTTCT
ATGAAAGGTTGGGCTTCGGAATCGTTTTCCGGGACGCCGGCTGGATGATCCTCCAGCGCGGGGATCTCAT
GCTGGAGTTCTTCGCCCACCCTAGGGGGAGGCTAACTGAAACACGGAAGGAGACAATACCGGAAGGAACC
CGCGCTATGACGGCAATAAAAAGACAGAATAAAACGCACGGTGTTGGGTCGTTTGTTCATAAACGCGGGG
TTCGGTCCCAGGGCTGGCACTCTGTCGATACCCCACCGAGACCCCATTGGGGCCAATACGCCCGCGTTTC
TTCCTTTTCCCCACCCCACCCCCCAAGTTCGGGTGAAGGCCCAGGGCTCGCAGCCAACGTCGGGGCGGCA
GGCCCTGCCATAGCCTCAGGTTACTCATATATACTTTAGATTGATTTAAAACTTCATTTTTAATTTAAAA
GGATCTAGGTGAAGATCCTTTTTGATAATCTCATGACCAAAATCCCTTAACGTGAGTTTTCGTTCCACTG
AGCGTCAGACCCCGTAGAAAAGATCAAAGGATCTTCTTGAGATCCTTTTTTTCTGCGCGTAATCTGCTGC
TTGCAAACAAAAAAACCACCGCTACCAGCGGTGGTTTGTTTGCCGGATCAAGAGCTACCAACTCTTTTTC
CGAAGGTAACTGGCTTCAGCAGAGCGCAGATACCAAATACTGTTCTTCTAGTGTAGCCGTAGTTAGGCCA
CCACTTCAAGAACTCTGTAGCACCGCCTACATACCTCGCTCTGCTAATCCTGTTACCAGTGGCTGCTGCC
AGTGGCGATAAGTCGTGTCTTACCGGGTTGGACTCAAGACGATAGTTACCGGATAAGGCGCAGCGGTCGG
GCTGAACGGGGGGTTCGTGCACACAGCCCAGCTTGGAGCGAACGACCTACACCGAACTGAGATACCTACA
GCGTGAGCTATGAGAAAGCGCCACGCTTCCCGAAGGGAGAAAGGCGGACAGGTATCCGGTAAGCGGCAGG
GTCGGAACAGGAGAGCGCACGAGGGAGCTTCCAGGGGGAAACGCCTGGTATCTTTATAGTCCTGTCGGGT
TTCGCCACCTCTGACTTGAGCGTCGATTTTTGTGATGCTCGTCAGGGGGGCGGAGCCTATGGAAAAACGC
CAGCAACGCGGCCTTTTTACGGTTCCTGGCCTTTTGCTGGCCTTTTGCTCACATGTTCTTTCCTGCGTTA
TCCCCTGATTCTGTGGATAACCGTATTACCGCCATGCATTAGTTATTAATAGTAATCAATTACGGGGTCA
TTAGTTCATAGCCCATATATGGAGTTCCG
Features (pLannotate 1.2.2; 16 found; start..end, strand, type, name):
      1..304     +  enhancer       CMV enhancer: human cytomegalovirus immediate early enhancer
    305..508     +  promoter       CMV promoter: human cytomegalovirus (CMV) immediate early promoter
    553..1248    +  CDS            mScarlet: mScarlet is a basic (constitutively fluorescent) red fluorescent protein published in 2016, derived from synthetic construct. It has moderate acid sensitivity.
   1249..1266    +  misc_feature   MCS (fragment): multiple cloning site
   1279..1593    +  CDS            Borcs7: BORC7_MOUSE - Experimental evidence at protein level: Swiss-Prot protein existence level 1. As part of the BORC complex may play a role in lysosomes movement and localization at the cell periphery. Associated with the cytosolic face of lysosomes, the BORC complex may recruit ARL8B and couple lysosomes to microtubule plus-end-directed kinesin motor. From Mus musculus (Mouse).
   1667..1751    +  CDS            large T antigen (fragment): large T antigen from SV40 (simian virus 40)
   1774..1895    +  polyA_signal   SV40 poly(A) signal: SV40 polyadenylation signal
   1929..2357    -  rep_origin     f1 ori (sequence partly withheld): f1 bacteriophage origin of replication; arrow indicates direction of (+) strand synthesis
   2384..2488    +  promoter       AmpR promoter: bla
   2490..2847    +  promoter       SV40 promoter: SV40 enhancer and early promoter
   2882..3676    +  CDS            NeoR/KanR: aminoglycoside phosphotransferase from Tn5; aph(3')-II (or nptII); confers resistance to neomycin, kanamycin, and G418 (Geneticin®)
   3697..3849    +  CDS            ble (fragment): BLE_KLEPN - Experimental evidence at protein level: Swiss-Prot protein existence level 1. Binding protein with a strong affinity to the bleomycin family of antibiotics. Binds to CL990; an antimitotic-antibiotic compound. From Klebsiella pneumoniae.
   3908..3955    +  polyA_signal   HSV TK poly(A) signal: herpes simplex virus thymidine kinase polyadenylation signal (Cole and Stacy, 1985)
   4046..4062    -  polyA_signal   bGH poly(A) signal (fragment): bovine growth hormone polyadenylation signal
   4284..4872    +  rep_origin     ori: high-copy-number ColE1/pMB1/pBR322/pUC origin of replication
   4987..5046    +  enhancer       CMV enhancer (fragment): human cytomegalovirus immediate early enhancer
