[The description below was written by a language model from this plasmid's Addgene catalogue record and pLannotate feature annotations shown in this document.]
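Description:
pScarlet-Borcs7-Q87X is a mammalian expression plasmid built on a Clontech C-series fluorescent-protein fusion backbone, designed to produce mouse Borcs7 fused at its N-terminus to the red fluorescent protein mScarlet. The human cytomegalovirus immediate-early enhancer and promoter drive a single open reading frame in which mScarlet is followed by a short remnant of the multiple cloning site and then the Borcs7 cDNA, with an SV40 polyadenylation signal terminating the transcript. The insert was placed between SalI and BamHI sites, the former being destroyed in cloning. The plasmid name indicates a Q87X variant, presumably a premature stop at codon 87 that would truncate the protein. However, the catalogue fields do not describe this mutation, and the stated purpose mentions only Scarlet-tagged Borcs7. Borcs7 is a subunit of the BORC complex, which associates with the cytosolic face of lysosomes and is thought to recruit ARL8B and couple lysosomes to kinesin-driven movement toward the cell periphery.

Propagation in E. coli relies on a high-copy ColE1/pUC-type origin, and an f1 origin is also present. A single NeoR/KanR (aminoglycoside phosphotransferase) gene sits behind tandem bacterial (bla) and SV40 early promoters and is followed by an HSV TK polyadenylation signal, giving kanamycin resistance in bacteria and G418 selection in mammalian cells. The small large T antigen, ble and bGH fragments annotated appear to be backbone remnants rather than functional elements. The sequenced record is 5,046 nt, which is shorter than the listed backbone size of 5,957 bp, a discrepancy the record does not explain. The construct is suited to fluorescence imaging of the tagged variant in transfected mammalian cells, likely for comparison with wild-type Borcs7.
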