Addgene plasmid #118749: pScarlet-Borcs7-Q87X
Purpose: Expresses scarlet tagged Borcs7
Depositing lab: Beverly Koller. Depositing organization: University of North Carolina at Chapel Hill.
Backbone
  Vector backbone: Clontech C8
  Backbone manufacturer: Clontech
  Backbone size w/o insert (bp): 5957
  Vector type: Mammalian Expression
Growth in bacteria
  Bacterial resistance: Kanamycin, 50 μg/mL
  Growth temperature: 37°C
  Growth strain: DH5alpha
  Copy number: High Copy
Gene/Insert
  Gene/Insert name: Borcs7 cDNA
  Species: M. musculus (mouse)
  Insert size (bp): 375
  Entrez Gene: 2010012O05Rik (a.k.a. AI413851, AI467257, 4930569L17Rik)
  Promoter: CMV
  Tag / fusion protein: mScarlet (N terminal on insert)
  Cloning method: Restriction Enzyme; 5′ cloning site SalI (destroyed during cloning); 3′ cloning site BamHI (not destroyed)
  Sequencing primers: 5′ DSRed1-C; 3′ SV40pA-R
Terms and licenses: Academic/Nonprofit Terms; Industry Terms: Not Available to Industry
How to cite: pScarlet-Borcs7-Q87X was a gift from Beverly Koller (Addgene plasmid # 118749 ; http://n2t.net/addgene:118749 ; RRID:Addgene_118749)
